Addgene plasmid #195153: SiRES COR1C-Halo
Purpose: image COR1C
Depositing lab: Gia Voeltz. Depositing organization: University of Colorado, Boulder. Publication: Coronin 1C restricts endosomal branched actin to organize ER contact and endosome fission. Striepen JF, Voeltz GK. J Cell Biol. 2022 Aug 1;221(8). pii: 213342. doi: 10.1083/jcb.202110089. Epub 2022 Jul 8. PubMed 35802042.
Backbone
  Vector backbone: Halo Tag N1
  Vector type: Mammalian Expression
Growth in bacteria
  Bacterial resistance: Kanamycin, 50 μg/mL
  Growth temperature: 37°C
  Growth strain: DH5alpha
  Copy number: High Copy
Gene/Insert
  Gene/Insert name: CORO1C
  Species: H. sapiens (human)
  Entrez Gene: CORO1C (a.k.a. HCRNN4)
  Cloning method: Restriction Enzyme; 5′ cloning site Unknown (unknown if destroyed)
Terms and licenses: Academic/Nonprofit Terms; Industry Terms: Not Available to Industry
How to cite: SiRES COR1C-Halo was a gift from Gia Voeltz (Addgene plasmid # 195153 ; http://n2t.net/addgene:195153 ; RRID:Addgene_195153)
