[The description below was written by a language model from this plasmid's Addgene catalogue record and pLannotate feature annotations shown in this document.]
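Description:
SiRES COR1C-Halo is a mammalian expression plasmid of about 6.3 kb, built on a Halo Tag N1 backbone (an N1-style vector in which the fusion tag sits downstream of the cloning site). It expresses human coronin 1C (CORO1C) fused at its C-terminus to HaloTag. Transcription is driven by the human cytomegalovirus immediate early enhancer and promoter. The CORO1C coding sequence follows a remnant of the multiple cloning site, the HaloTag coding sequence begins shortly after it on the same strand, and an SV40 polyadenylation signal terminates the message. HaloTag is a modified bacterial dehalogenase that forms a covalent bond with chloroalkane ligands, so the fusion protein can be labelled in cells with cell-permeable fluorescent dyes of the user's choice. The "SiRES" prefix suggests an siRNA-resistant version of the coding sequence intended for rescue experiments, but the record does not define the term or list any silent mutations.

The plasmid is propagated in E. coli through a high-copy ColE1/pUC-type origin and selected with kanamycin. The Tn5 aminoglycoside phosphotransferase gene (NeoR/KanR) lies behind tandem bacterial (bla) and SV40 early promoters and ends with an HSV TK polyadenylation signal. This arrangement means the same marker can also confer G418 resistance in mammalian cells. An f1 origin is also present. The short large T antigen, ble and bGH poly(A) fragments in the annotation look like backbone remnants rather than functional elements. The stated purpose is imaging of COR1C, and the associated study concerns the protein's role in endosomal branched actin, ER contact and endosome fission.
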