Features (pLannotate 1.2.2; 15 found; start..end, strand, type, name):
     61..364     +  enhancer       CMV enhancer: human cytomegalovirus immediate early enhancer
    365..568     +  promoter       CMV promoter: human cytomegalovirus (CMV) immediate early promoter
    591..634     +  misc_feature   MCS (fragment): multiple cloning site
    642..2063    +  CDS            CORO1C: COR1C_HUMAN - Also known as CRN2 From Homo sapiens (Human).
   2076..2966    +  CDS            HaloTag®: modified bacterial dehalogenase that forms covalent bonds with chloroalkane derivatives
   2985..3068    +  CDS            large T antigen (fragment): large T antigen from SV40 (simian virus 40)
   3091..3212    +  polyA_signal   SV40 poly(A) signal: SV40 polyadenylation signal
   3246..3674    -  rep_origin     f1 ori (sequence partly withheld): f1 bacteriophage origin of replication; arrow indicates direction of (+) strand synthesis
   3701..3805    +  promoter       AmpR promoter: bla
   3807..4164    +  promoter       SV40 promoter: SV40 enhancer and early promoter
   4199..4993    +  CDS            NeoR/KanR: aminoglycoside phosphotransferase from Tn5; aph(3')-II (or nptII); confers resistance to neomycin, kanamycin, and G418 (Geneticin®)
   5014..5166    +  CDS            ble (fragment): BLE_KLEPN - Experimental evidence at protein level: Swiss-Prot protein existence level 1. Binding protein with a strong affinity to the bleomycin family of antibiotics. Binds to CL990; an antimitotic-antibiotic compound. From Klebsiella pneumoniae.
   5225..5272    +  polyA_signal   HSV TK poly(A) signal: herpes simplex virus thymidine kinase polyadenylation signal (Cole and Stacy, 1985)
   5363..5379    -  polyA_signal   bGH poly(A) signal (fragment): bovine growth hormone polyadenylation signal
   5601..6189    +  rep_origin     ori: high-copy-number ColE1/pMB1/pBR322/pUC origin of replication
>Addgene plasmid #195153 | SiRES COR1C-Halo | addgene full sequence | sequence record 384514 | Addgene NGS Result
TAGTTATTAATAGTAATCAATTACGGGGTCATTAGTTCATAGCCCATATATGGAGTTCCGCGTTACATAA
CTTACGGTAAATGGCCCGCCTGGCTGACCGCCCAACGACCCCCGCCCATTGACGTCAATAATGACGTATG
TTCCCATAGTAACGCCAATAGGGACTTTCCATTGACGTCAATGGGTGGAGTATTTACGGTAAACTGCCCA
CTTGGCAGTACATCAAGTGTATCATATGCCAAGTACGCCCCCTATTGACGTCAATGACGGTAAATGGCCC
GCCTGGCATTATGCCCAGTACATGACCTTATGGGACTTTCCTACTTGGCAGTACATCTACGTATTAGTCA
TCGCTATTACCATGGTGATGCGGTTTTGGCAGTACATCAATGGGCGTGGATAGCGGTTTGACTCACGGGG
ATTTCCAAGTCTCCACCCCATTGACGTCAATGGGAGTTTGTTTTGGCACCAAAATCAACGGGACTTTCCA
AAATGTCGTAACAACTCCGCCCCATTGACGCAAATGGGCGGTAGGCGTGTACGGTGGGAGGTCTATATAA
GCAGAGCTGGTTTAGTGAACCGTCAGATCCGCTAGCGCTACCGGACTCAGATCTCGAGCTCAAGCTTCGA
ATTCGATTACGATGAGGCGAGTGGTACGACAGAGTAAATTCCGCCACGTGTTTGGGCAAGCGGTGAAGAA
TGACCAGTGCTATGATGACATCCGGGTTTCTCGTGTGACCTGGGATAGTTCCTTTTGTGCTGTCAATCCC
AGATTTGTTGCCATAATCATAGAGGCAAGTGGGGGAGGAGCGTTCCTTGTCCTCCCTCTGCATAAAACCG
GGCGCATCGACAAATCTTACCCTACAGTATGTGGCCACACAGGACCAGTGCTGGACATAGACTGGTGCCC
ACATAACGATCAGGTCATTGCCAGCGGTTCAGAGGACTGCACGGTCATGGTATGGCAGATCCCAGAAAAT
GGACTCACCCTTTCCCTGACTGAACCTGTGGTGATTTTGGAAGGCCACTCAAAGAGAGTCGGCATCGTGG
CTTGGCATCCAACGGCCCGCAATGTGCTTCTTAGTGCAGGCTGTGATAATGCCATTATCATCTGGAATGT
GGGAACAGGGGAAGCCCTTATAAACTTGGACGATATGCATTCAGACATGATTTACAATGTGAGCTGGAAC
CGGAATGGCAGTCTGATCTGCACAGCTTCCAAAGACAAGAAAGTGAGAGTCATTGATCCCAGGAAACAAG
AGATTGTTGCTGAGAAGGAGAAAGCACATGAAGGAGCAAGACCCATGAGAGCCATCTTCCTGGCCGATGG
CAATGTCTTCACCACTGGGTTCAGCCGCATGAGCGAGCGGCAGCTGGCTCTCTGGAATCCGAAAAATATG
CAGGAACCAATTGCTCTTCATGAGATGGACACTAGCAATGGGGTGTTGCTGCCTTTCTATGACCCTGACA
CCAGCATCATTTACTTATGTGGAAAGGGTGACAGCAGTATTCGCTATTTTGAGATCACGGATGAATCCCC
GTACGTCCACTACCTCAACACATTCAGCAGCAAGGAGCCTCAGAGAGGGATGGGTTACATGCCCAAGAGG
GGACTTGATGTTAACAAATGTGAGATTGCCAGATTCTTCAAACTTCATGAGAGAAAGTGTGAACCTATTA
TTATGACTGTTCCCAGGAAGTCTGACCTTTTCCAAGATGACCTGTATCCTGACACAGCGGGGCCAGAGGC
CGCGCTGGAGGCAGAAGAGTGGTTCGAAGGCAAGAATGCAGACCCAATCCTCATCTCCTTGAAGCACGGG
TACATTCCAGGCAAAAATAGAGACCTGAAAGTCGTCAAGAAGAACATTCTGGATAGCAAGCCCACTGCAA
ACAAGAAGTGCGACCTGATCAGCATCCCCAAGAAAACCACAGACACGGCCAGTGTGCAAAATGAAGCCAA
GTTGGATGAGATTTTAAAAGAGATCAAATCCATAAAAGACACAATCTGCAACCAGGACGAACGGATCTCC
AAGTTAGAACAGCAGATGGCAAAGATAGCAGCCGGATCCACCGGTATGGCAGAAATCGGTACTGGCTTTC
CATTCGACCCCCATTATGTGGAAGTCCTGGGCGAGCGCATGCACTACGTCGATGTTGGTCCGCGCGATGG
CACCCCTGTGCTGTTCCTGCACGGTAACCCGACCTCCTCCTACGTGTGGCGCAACATCATCCCGCATGTT
GCACCGACCCATCGCTGCATTGCTCCAGACCTGATCGGTATGGGCAAATCCGACAAACCAGACCTGGGTT
ATTTCTTCGACGACCACGTCCGCTTCATGGATGCCTTCATCGAAGCCCTGGGTCTGGAAGAGGTCGTCCT
GGTCATTCACGACTGGGGCTCCGCTCTGGGTTTCCACTGGGCCAAGCGCAATCCAGAGCGCGTCAAAGGT
ATTGCATTTATGGAGTTCATCCGCCCTATCCCGACCTGGGACGAATGGCCAGAATTTGCCCGCGAGACCT
TCCAGGCCTTCCGCACCACCGACGTCGGCCGCAAGCTGATCATCGATCAGAACGTTTTTATCGAGGGTAC
GCTGCCGATGGGTGTCGTCCGCCCGCTGACTGAAGTCGAGATGGACCATTACCGCGAGCCGTTCCTGAAT
CCTGTTGACCGCGAGCCACTGTGGCGCTTCCCAAACGAGCTGCCAATCGCCGGTGAGCCAGCGAACATCG
TCGCGCTGGTCGAAGAATACATGGACTGGCTGCACCAGTCCCCTGTCCCGAAGCTGCTGTTCTGGGGCAC
CCCAGGCGTTCTGATCCCACCGGCCGAAGCCGCTCGCCTGGCCAAAAGCCTGCCTAACTGCAAGGCTGTG
GACATCGGCCCGGGTCTGAATCTGCTGCAAGAAGACAACCCGGACCTGATCGGCAGCGAGATCGCGCGCT
GGCTGTCGACGCTCGAGATTTCCGGCTGAGCGGCCGCGACTCTAGATCATAATCAGCCATACCACATTTG
TAGAGGTTTTACTTGCTTTAAAAAACCTCCCACACCTCCCCCTGAACCTGAAACATAAAATGAATGCAAT
TGTTGTTGTTAACTTGTTTATTGCAGCTTATAATGGTTACAAATAAAGCAATAGCATCACAAATTTCACA
AATAAAGCATTTTTTTCACTGCATTCTAGTTGTGGTTTGTCCAAACTCATCAATGTATCTTAAGGCGTAA
ATTGTAAGCGTTAATATTTTGTTAAAATTCGCGTTAAATTTTTGTTAAATCAGCTCATTTTTTAACCAAT
AGGCCGAAATCGGCAAAATCCCTTATAAATCAAAAGAATAGACCGAGATAGGGT
[37 nt withheld, positions 3345-3381]
AAAGAACGTGGACTCCAACGTCAAAGG
[49 nt withheld, positions 3409-3457]
T
[91 nt withheld, positions 3459-3549]
G
[124 nt withheld, positions 3551-3674]
CAGGTGGCACTTTTCGGGGAAATGTGCGCGGAACCCCTATTTGTTTATTTTTCTAAATACATTCAAATAT
GTATCCGCTCATGAGACAATAACCCTGATAAATGCTTCAATAATATTGAAAAAGGAAGAGTCCTGAGGCG
GAAAGAACCAGCTGTGGAATGTGTGTCAGTTAGGGTGTGGAAAGTCCCCAGGCTCCCCAGCAGGCAGAAG
TATGCAAAGCATGCATCTCAATTAGTCAGCAACCAGGTGTGGAAAGTCCCCAGGCTCCCCAGCAGGCAGA
AGTATGCAAAGCATGCATCTCAATTAGTCAGCAACCATAGTCCCGCCCCTAACTCCGCCCATCCCGCCCC
TAACTCCGCCCAGTTCCGCCCATTCTCCGCCCCATGGCTGACTAATTTTTTTTATTTATGCAGAGGCCGA
GGCCGCCTCGGCCTCTGAGCTATTCCAGAAGTAGTGAGGAGGCTTTTTTGGAGGCCTAGGCTTTTGCAAA
GATCGATCAAGAGACAGGATGAGGATCGTTTCGCATGATTGAACAAGATGGATTGCACGCAGGTTCTCCG
GCCGCTTGGGTGGAGAGGCTATTCGGCTATGACTGGGCACAACAGACAATCGGCTGCTCTGATGCCGCCG
TGTTCCGGCTGTCAGCGCAGGGGCGCCCGGTTCTTTTTGTCAAGACCGACCTGTCCGGTGCCCTGAATGA
ACTGCAAGACGAGACAGCGCGGCTATCGTGGCTGGCCACGACGGGCGTTCCTTGCGCAGCTGTGCTCGAC
GTTGTCACTGAAGCGGGAAGGGACTGGCTGCTATTGGGCGAAGTGCCGGGGCAGGATCTCCTGTCATCTC
ACCTTGCTCCTGCCGAGAAAGTATCCATCATGGCTGATGCAATGCGGCGGCTGCATACGCTTGATCCGGC
TACCTGCCCATTCGACCACCAAGCGAAACATCGCATCGAGCGAGCACGTACTCGGATGGAAGCCGGTCTT
GTCGATCAGGATGATCTGGACGAAGAGCATCAGGGGCTCGCGCCAGCCGAACTGTTCGCCAGGCTCAAGG
CGAGCATGCCCGACGGCGAGGATCTCGTCGTGACCCATGGCGATGCCTGCTTGCCGAATATCATGGTGGA
AAATGGCCGCTTTTCTGGATTCATCGACTGTGGCCGGCTGGGTGTGGCGGACCGCTATCAGGACATAGCG
TTGGCTACCCGTGATATTGCTGAAGAGCTTGGCGGCGAATGGGCTGACCGCTTCCTCGTGCTTTACGGTA
TCGCCGCTCCCGATTCGCAGCGCATCGCCTTCTATCGCCTTCTTGACGAGTTCTTCTGAGCGGGACTCTG
GGGTTCGAAATGACCGACCAAGCGACGCCCAACCTGCCATCACGAGATTTCGATTCCACCGCCGCCTTCT
ATGAAAGGTTGGGCTTCGGAATCGTTTTCCGGGACGCCGGCTGGATGATCCTCCAGCGCGGGGATCTCAT
GCTGGAGTTCTTCGCCCACCCTAGGGGGAGGCTAACTGAAACACGGAAGGAGACAATACCGGAAGGAACC
CGCGCTATGACGGCAATAAAAAGACAGAATAAAACGCACGGTGTTGGGTCGTTTGTTCATAAACGCGGGG
TTCGGTCCCAGGGCTGGCACTCTGTCGATACCCCACCGAGACCCCATTGGGGCCAATACGCCCGCGTTTC
TTCCTTTTCCCCACCCCACCCCCCAAGTTCGGGTGAAGGCCCAGGGCTCGCAGCCAACGTCGGGGCGGCA
GGCCCTGCCATAGCCTCAGGTTACTCATATATACTTTAGATTGATTTAAAACTTCATTTTTAATTTAAAA
GGATCTAGGTGAAGATCCTTTTTGATAATCTCATGACCAAAATCCCTTAACGTGAGTTTTCGTTCCACTG
AGCGTCAGACCCCGTAGAAAAGATCAAAGGATCTTCTTGAGATCCTTTTTTTCTGCGCGTAATCTGCTGC
TTGCAAACAAAAAAACCACCGCTACCAGCGGTGGTTTGTTTGCCGGATCAAGAGCTACCAACTCTTTTTC
CGAAGGTAACTGGCTTCAGCAGAGCGCAGATACCAAATACTGTTCTTCTAGTGTAGCCGTAGTTAGGCCA
CCACTTCAAGAACTCTGTAGCACCGCCTACATACCTCGCTCTGCTAATCCTGTTACCAGTGGCTGCTGCC
AGTGGCGATAAGTCGTGTCTTACCGGGTTGGACTCAAGACGATAGTTACCGGATAAGGCGCAGCGGTCGG
GCTGAACGGGGGGTTCGTGCACACAGCCCAGCTTGGAGCGAACGACCTACACCGAACTGAGATACCTACA
GCGTGAGCTATGAGAAAGCGCCACGCTTCCCGAAGGGAGAAAGGCGGACAGGTATCCGGTAAGCGGCAGG
GTCGGAACAGGAGAGCGCACGAGGGAGCTTCCAGGGGGAAACGCCTGGTATCTTTATAGTCCTGTCGGGT
TTCGCCACCTCTGACTTGAGCGTCGATTTTTGTGATGCTCGTCAGGGGGGCGGAGCCTATGGAAAAACGC
CAGCAACGCGGCCTTTTTACGGTTCCTGGCCTTTTGCTGGCCTTTTGCTCACATGTTCTTTCCTGCGTTA
TCCCCTGATTCTGTGGATAACCGTATTACCGCCATGCAT
